>Addgene plasmid #232439 | pCMV_CreNLS_PP7 | addgene full sequence | sequence record 462772 | Addgene NGS Result
GGCGCGCCCCGCCATGTTGACATTGATTATTGACTAGTTATTAATAGTAATCAATTACGGGGTCATTAGT
TCATAGCCCATATATGGAGTTCCGCGTTACATAACTTACGGTAAATGGCCCGCCTGGCTGACCGCCCAAC
GACCCCCGCCCATTGACGTCAATAATGACGTATGTTCCCATAGTAACGCCAATAGGGACTTTCCATTGAC
GTCAATGGGTGGAGTATTTACGGTAAACTGCCCACTTGGCAGTACATCAAGTGTATCATATGCCAAGTAC
GCCCCCTATTGACGTCAATGACGGTAAATGGCCCGCCTGGCATTATGCCCAGTACATGACCTTATGGGAC
TTTCCTACTTGGCAGTACATCTACGTATTAGTCATCGCTATTACCATGGTGATGCGGTTTTGGCAGTACA
TCAATGGGCGTGGATAGCGGTTTGACTCACGGGGATTTCCAAGTCTCCACCCCATTGACGTCAATGGGAG
TTTGTTTTGGCACCAAAATCAACGGGACTTTCCAAAATGTCGTAACAACTCCGCCCCATTGACGCAAATG
GGCGGTAGGCGTGTACGGTGGGAGGTCTATATAAGCAGAGCTCGTTTAGTGAACCGTCAGATCGCCTGGA
GACGCCATCCACGCTGTTTTGACCTCCATAGAAGACACCGGGACCGATCCAGCCTCCGGTCGACCGATCC
TGAGAACTTCAGGGTGAGTTTGGGGACCCTTGATTGTTCTTTCTTTTTCGCTATTGTAAAATTCATGTTA
TATGGAGGGGGCAAAGTTTTCAGGGTGTTGTTTAGAATGGGAAGATGTCCCTTGTATCACCATGGACCCT
CATGATAATTTTGTTTCTTTCACTTTCTACTCTGTTGACAACCATTGTCTCCTCTTATTTTCTTTTCATT
TTCTGTAACTTTTTCGTTAAACTTTAGCTTGCATTTGTAACGAATTTTTAAATTCACTTTTGTTTATTTG
TCAGATTGTAAGTACTTTCTCTAATCACTTTTTTTTCAAGGCAATCAGGGTATATTATATTGTACTTCAG
CACAGTTTTAGAGAACAATTGTTATAATTAAATGATAAGGTAGAATATTTCTGCATATAAATTCTGGCTG
GCGTGGAAATATTCTTATTGGTAGAAACAACTACACCCTGGTCATCATCCTGCCTTTCTCTTTATGGTTA
CAATGATATACACTGTTTGAGATGAGGATAAAATACTCTGAGTCCAAACCGGGCCCCTCTGCTAACCATG
TTCATGCCTTCTTCTCTTTCCTACAGCTCCTGGGCAACGTGCTGGTTGTTGTGCTGTCTCATCATTTTGG
CATTAATTAATAATACGACTCACTATAGGGGCCGCCACCATGAGCAACCTGCTGACCGTGCACCAGAACC
TGCCTGCTCTGCCTGTGGACGCCACATCTGATGAAGTGCGGAAGAACCTGATGGACATGTTCAGAGACAG
ACAGGCCTTCAGCGAGCACACCTGGAAGATGCTGCTGAGCGTGTGTAGAAGCTGGGCCGCTTGGTGCAAG
CTGAACAACAGAAAGTGGTTCCCCGCCGAGCCTGAGGACGTGCGAGATTACCTGCTGTACCTGCAAGCTA
GAGGCCTGGCCGTGAAAACCATCCAGCAGCACCTGGGCCAGCTGAACATGCTGCACAGAAGAAGCGGCCT
GCCTAGACCTAGCGACAGCAACGCTGTGTCCCTGGTCATGAGAAGGATTCGGAAAGAAAACGTGGACGCT
GGCGAGAGAGCTAAGCAGGCTCTGGCCTTCGAGAGAACCGACTTCGATCAAGTGCGCAGCCTGATGGAAA
ACAGCGACAGATGCCAGGATATTCGGAACCTGGCCTTCCTGGGAATCGCCTACAACACCCTGCTGAGAAT
CGCCGAGATCGCCAGAATCAGAGTGAAGGACATCAGCAGAACCGACGGCGGCAGAATGCTGATCCACATC
GGCAGAACAAAGACCCTGGTGTCCACAGCTGGCGTCGAGAAGGCTCTGAGTCTGGGCGTGACAAAGCTGG
TGGAAAGATGGATCAGCGTGTCCGGCGTGGCCGACGATCCTAACAACTACCTGTTCTGTCGCGTGCGCAA
GAACGGCGTGGCAGCTCCTTCTGCTACAAGCCAGCTGAGCACAAGAGCCCTGGAAGGCATCTTCGAGGCC
ACACACAGACTGATCTACGGCGCCAAGGATGACAGCGGCCAGAGATACCTTGCTTGGAGCGGCCACAGTG
CTAGAGTGGGCGCTGCTAGAGACATGGCTAGAGCAGGCGTGTCAATCCCCGAGATCATGCAAGCTGGCGG
CTGGACCAACGTGAACATCGTGATGAACTACATCCGCAACCTGGACAGCGAGACAGGCGCTATGGTTCGA
CTGCTTGAAGATGGCGACGGTGGATCCGGTCCTGCCGCTAAGAGAGTGAAGCTGGACTGAACGCGTGCTC
GCTTTCTTGCTGTCCAATTTCTATTAAAGGTTCCTTTGTTCGCGTTGCTGGACCAGAAGATATGGCTTCG
GTTCAGCAAAATGATTGCAGATCCACTAGTTCTAGAGCTCGCTGATCAGCCTCGACTGTGCCTTCTAGTT
GCCAGCCATCTGTTGTTTGCCCCTCCCCCGTGCCTTCCTTGACCCTGGAAGGTGCCACTCCCACTGTCCT
TTCCTAATAAAATGAGGAAATTGCATCGCATTGTCTGAGTAGGTGTCATTCTATTCTGGGGGGTGGGGTG
GGGCAGGACAGCAAGGGGGAGGATTGGGAAGACAATAGCAGGCATGCTGGGGATGCGGTGGGCTCTATGG
CTTCTGAGGCGGAAAGAACCAGCTGGGGCTCGAGATCCACTAGTTCTAGCCTCGAGGCTAGAGCGGCCGC
CACTGGCCGTCGTTTTACAACGTCGTGACTGGGAAAACCCTGGCGTTACCCAACTTAATCGCCTTGCAGC
ACATCCCCCTTTCGCCAGCTGGCGTAATAGCGAAGAGGCCCGCACCGATCGCCCTTCCCAACAGTTGCGC
AGCCTGAATGGCGAATGGAAATTGTAAGCGTTAATATTTTGTTAAAATTCGCGTTAAATTTTTGTTAAAT
CAGCTCATTTTTTAACCAATAGGCCGAAATCGGCAAAATCCCTTATAAATCAAAAGAATAGACCGAGATA
GGGT
[37 nt withheld, positions 3155-3191]
AAAGAACGTGGACTCCAACGTCAAAGG
[49 nt withheld, positions 3219-3267]
T
[91 nt withheld, positions 3269-3359]
G
[124 nt withheld, positions 3361-3484]
CAGGTGGCACTTTTCGGGGAAATGTGCGCGGAACCCCTATTTGTTTATTTTTCTAAATACATTCAAATAT
GTATCCGCTCATGAGACAATAACCCTGATAAATGCTTCAATAATATTGAAAAAGGAAGAGTATGAGTATT
CAACATTTCCGTGTCGCCCTTATTCCCTTTTTTGCGGCATTTTGCCTTCCTGTTTTTGCTCACCCAGAAA
CGCTGGTGAAAGTAAAAGATGCTGAAGATCAGTTGGGTGCACGAGTGGGTTACATCGAACTGGATCTCAA
CAGCGGTAAGATCCTTGAGAGTTTTCGCCCCGAAGAACGTTTTCCAATGATGAGCACTTTTAAAGTTCTG
CTATGTGGCGCGGTATTATCCCGTATTGACGCCGGGCAAGAGCAACTCGGTCGCCGCATACACTATTCTC
AGAATGACTTGGTTGAGTACTCACCAGTCACAGAAAAGCATCTTACGGATGGCATGACAGTAAGAGAATT
ATGCAGTGCTGCCATAACCATGAGTGATAACACTGCGGCCAACTTACTTCTGACAACGATCGGAGGACCG
AAGGAGCTAACCGCTTTTTTGCACAACATGGGGGATCATGTAACTCGCCTTGATCGTTGGGAACCGGAGC
TGAATGAAGCCATACCAAACGACGAGCGTGACACCACGATGCCTGTAGCAATGGCAACAACGTTGCGCAA
ACTATTAACTGGCGAACTACTTACTCTAGCTTCCCGGCAACAATTAATAGACTGGATGGAGGCGGATAAA
GTTGCAGGACCACTTCTGCGCTCGGCCCTTCCGGCTGGCTGGTTTATTGCTGATAAATCTGGAGCCGGTG
AGCGTGGGTCTCGCGGTATCATTGCAGCACTGGGGCCAGATGGTAAGCCCTCCCGTATCGTAGTTATCTA
CACGACGGGGAGTCAGGCAACTATGGATGAACGAAATAGACAGATCGCTGAGATAGGTGCCTCACTGATT
AAGCATTGGTAACTGTCAGACCAAGTTTACTCATATATACTTTAGATTGATTTAAAACTTCATTTTTAAT
TTAAAAGGATCTAGGTGAAGATCCTTTTTGATAATCTCATGACCAAAATCCCTTAACGTGAGTTTTCGTT
CCACTGAGCGTCAGACCCCGTAGAAAAGATCAAAGGATCTTCTTGAGATCCTTTTTTTCTGCGCGTAATC
TGCTGCTTGCAAACAAAAAAACCACCGCTACCAGCGGTGGTTTGTTTGCCGGATCAAGAGCTACCAACTC
TTTTTCCGAAGGTAACTGGCTTCAGCAGAGCGCAGATACCAAATACTGTTCTTCTAGTGTAGCCGTAGTT
AGGCCACCACTTCAAGAACTCTGTAGCACCGCCTACATACCTCGCTCTGCTAATCCTGTTACCAGTGGCT
GCTGCCAGTGGCGATAAGTCGTGTCTTACCGGGTTGGACTCAAGACGATAGTTACCGGATAAGGCGCAGC
GGTCGGGCTGAACGGGGGGTTCGTGCACACAGCCCAGCTTGGAGCGAACGACCTACACCGAACTGAGATA
CCTACAGCGTGAGCTATGAGAAAGCGCCACGCTTCCCGAAGGGAGAAAGGCGGACAGGTATCCGGTAAGC
GGCAGGGTCGGAACAGGAGAGCGCACGAGGGAGCTTCCAGGGGGAAACGCCTGGTATCTTTATAGTCCTG
TCGGGTTTCGCCACCTCTGACTTGAGCGTCGATTTTTGTGATGCTCGTCAGGGGGGCGGAGCCTATGGAA
AAACGCCAGCAACGCGGCCTTTTTACGGTTCCTGGCCTTTTGCTGGCCTTTTGCTCACATGTTCTTTCCT
GCGTTATCCCCTGATTCTGTGGATAACCGTATTACCGCCTTTGAGTGAGCTGATACCGCTCGCCGCAGCC
GAACGACCGAGCGCAGCGAGTCAGTGAGCGAGGAAGCGGAAGAGCGCCCAATACGCAAACCGCCTCTCCC
CGCGCGTTGGCCGATTCATTAATGCAGCTGGCACGACAGGTTTCCCGACTGGAAAGCGGGCAGTGAGCGC
AACGCAATTAATGTGAGTTAGCTCACTCATTAGGCACCCCAGGCTTTACACTTTATGCTTCCGGCTCGTA
TGTTGTGTGGAATTGTGAGCGGATAACAATTTCACACAGGAAACAGCTATGACCATGA
Features (pLannotate 1.2.2; 18 found; start..end, strand, type, name):
     19..398     +  enhancer       CMV enhancer: human cytomegalovirus immediate early enhancer
    399..602     +  promoter       CMV promoter: human cytomegalovirus (CMV) immediate early promoter
    714..1286    +  intron         β-globin intron: intron from rabbit β-globin gene
   1341..1359    +  promoter       T7 promoter: promoter for bacteriophage T7 RNA polymerase
   1370..2398    +  CDS            cre: RECR_BPP1 - Experimental evidence at protein level: Swiss-Prot protein existence level 1. Catalyzes site-specific recombination between two 34-base- pair LOXP sites. Its role is to maintain the phage genome as a monomeric unit-copy plasmid in the lysogenic state. From Escherichia phage P1 (Bacteriophage P1).
   2447..2491    +  polyA_signal   β-globin poly(A) (fragment): human β-globin polyadenylation signal
   2540..2558    -  misc_feature   MCS (fragment): pBluescript multiple cloning site
   2576..2800    +  polyA_signal   bGH poly(A) signal: bovine growth hormone polyadenylation signal
   2804..2825    +  promoter       SV40 promoter (fragment): SV40 enhancer and early promoter
   2871..3025    +  CDS            lacZα (fragment): LacZα fragment of β-galactosidase; lacZ fragment
   3056..3484    -  rep_origin     f1 ori (sequence partly withheld): f1 bacteriophage origin of replication; arrow indicates direction of (+) strand synthesis
   3511..3615    +  promoter       AmpR promoter: bla
   3616..4476    +  CDS            AmpR: β-lactamase; bla; confers resistance to ampicillin, carbenicillin, and related antibiotics
   4647..5235    +  rep_origin     ori: high-copy-number ColE1/pMB1/pBR322/pUC origin of replication
   5418..5510    +  CDS            lacI (fragment): lac repressor; lacI; The lac repressor binds to the lac operator to inhibit transcription in E. coli. This inhibition can be relieved by adding lactose or isopropyl-β-D-thiogalactopyranoside (IPTG).
   5523..5544    +  protein_bind   CAP binding site: CAP binding activates transcription in the presence of cAMP. E. coli catabolite activator protein
   5559..5589    +  promoter       lac promoter: promoter for the E. coli lac operon
   5597..5613    +  protein_bind   lac operator: The lac repressor binds to the lac operator to inhibit transcription in E. coli. This inhibition can be relieved by adding lactose or isopropyl-β-D-thiogalactopyranoside (IPTG). lac repressor encoded by lacI
