[The description below was written by a language model from this plasmid's Addgene catalogue record and pLannotate feature annotations shown in this document.]
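Description:
pCMV_CreNLS_PP7 is a 5.6 kb mammalian expression plasmid built on a pBlueScript backbone, designed to produce an mRNA encoding Cre recombinase that carries a PP7 aptamer in its 3' UTR. It is propagated in E. coli through a high-copy ColE1/pUC-type origin and selected with ampicillin via the β-lactamase gene. The backbone also retains an f1 phage origin and remnants of the pBluescript lac region (lac promoter and operator, CAP site, lacZα, lacI and multiple cloning site fragments), which play no role in the mammalian payload.

The expression cassette begins with the human cytomegalovirus immediate early enhancer and promoter, followed by a rabbit β-globin intron, a common addition for improving transcript processing and expression. A T7 promoter sits just upstream of the coding sequence and could in principle support in vitro transcription. The open reading frame is bacteriophage P1 Cre, which catalyses recombination between loxP sites. The catalogue entry describes the insert as Cre–MYC-NLS, meaning a nuclear localisation signal derived from MYC or possibly a MYC tag plus an NLS; the record does not clarify which. Neither this C-terminal element nor the PP7 aptamer is annotated in the automated feature table. They presumably lie in the unannotated stretch between the end of the Cre CDS and the bovine growth hormone polyadenylation signal, a region where a short β-globin poly(A) fragment is also detected.

The PP7 hairpin is an RNA motif bound by the PP7 bacteriophage coat protein, so the transcript can be recruited by proteins fused to that coat protein. Consistent with the associated work on engineered vehicles for loading programmable editors, the plasmid likely serves to supply a Cre mRNA cargo whose delivery can be read out with loxP-based reporters, although the record does not detail this use.
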