Addgene plasmid #232439: pCMV_CreNLS_PP7
Purpose: expression plasmid to produce Cre-NLS mRNA with a PP7 aptamer in the 3' UTR
Depositing lab: Gil Westmeyer. Depositing organization: Helmholtz Munich. Publication: Engineered nucleocytosolic vehicles for loading of programmable editors. Geilenkeuser J, Armbrust N, Steinmassl E, Du SW, Schmidt S, Binder EMH, Li Y, Warsing NW, Wendel SV, von der Linde F, Schiele EM, Niu X, Stroppel L, Berezin O, Santl TH, Orschmann T, Nelson K, Gruber C, Palczewska G, Menezes CR, Risaliti E, Engfer ZJ, Koleci N, Schmidts A, Geerlof A, Palczewski K, Westmeyer GG, Truong DJ. Cell. 2025 May 15;188(10):2637-2655.e31. doi: 10.1016/j.cell.2025.03.015. Epub 2025 Apr 9. PubMed 40209705.
Backbone
  Vector backbone: pBlueScript
  Vector type: Mammalian Expression
Growth in bacteria
  Bacterial resistance: Ampicillin, 100 μg/mL
  Growth temperature: 37°C
  Growth strain: NEB Stable
  Copy number: High Copy
Gene/Insert
  Gene/Insert name: Cre–MYC-NLS
  Species: Synthetic; Multiple
Terms and licenses: Academic/Nonprofit Terms; Industry Terms: Not Available to Industry
Depositor comments: HELMHOLTZ MUNICH has filed a patent (PCT/EP2025/053730) disclosing the capabilities of Material, and retains ownership rights to pCMV_CreNLS_PP7 Material. Recipient agrees not to file for any intellectual property protection for Material. Please note that any use of the Material or the HELMHOLTZ MUNICH Information for any commercial purpose - or by, on behalf of or in collaboration with any for-profit entity - requires a license from HELMHOLTZ MUNICH. To obtain such a license, please contact HELMHOLTZ MUNICH by directing your request to:
How to cite: pCMV_CreNLS_PP7 was a gift from Gil Westmeyer (Addgene plasmid # 232439 ; http://n2t.net/addgene:232439 ; RRID:Addgene_232439)
